Addgene plasmid #12273: pLKO.1 puro GFP siRNA
Depositing lab: Bob Weinberg. Depositing organization: Whitehead Institute for Biomedical Research. Publication: Stromal fibroblasts present in invasive human breast carcinomas promote tumor growth and angiogenesis through elevated SDF-1/CXCL12 secretion. Orimo A, Gupta PB, Sgroi DC, Arenzana-Seisdedos F, Delaunay T, Naeem R, Carey VJ, Richardson AL, Weinberg RA. Cell. 2005 May 6. 121(3):335-48. 10.1016/j.cell.2005.02.034 PubMed 15882617.
Backbone
  Vector backbone: pLKO.1
  Backbone size w/o insert (bp): 7139
  Vector type: Mammalian Expression, Lentiviral, RNAi
  Selectable markers: Puromycin
Growth in bacteria
  Bacterial resistance: Ampicillin, 100 μg/mL
  Growth temperature: 37°C
  Growth strain: DH5alpha
  Copy number: High Copy
Gene/Insert
  Gene/Insert name: GFP siRNA (alt name: siGFP)
  Insert size (bp): 59
  Cloning method: Restriction Enzyme; 5′ cloning site AgeI (destroyed during cloning); 3′ cloning site EcoRI (not destroyed)
  Sequencing primers: 5′ LKO.1 5'
Terms and licenses: Academic/Nonprofit Terms; Industry Terms: Not Available to Industry
Depositor comments: siRNA directed against GFP: 5'-GCAAGCTGACCCTGAAGTTCA-3'
How to cite: pLKO.1 puro GFP siRNA was a gift from Bob Weinberg (Addgene plasmid # 12273 ; http://n2t.net/addgene:12273 ; RRID:Addgene_12273)
