[The description below was written by a language model from this plasmid's Addgene catalogue record and pLannotate feature annotations shown in this document.]
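Description:
pLKO.1 puro GFP siRNA is a lentiviral RNAi vector built on the pLKO.1 backbone that expresses a short hairpin RNA directed against GFP in mammalian cells. In bacteria it is maintained as a high-copy plasmid through a ColE1/pUC-type origin and selected with ampicillin via the β-lactamase gene. An f1 origin, remnants of the lac/lacZα region, and T3 and T7 promoters are carried over from the parental cloning vector, and an SV40 poly(A) signal and SV40 origin lie outside the viral unit.

The transfer cassette is a self-inactivating HIV-1 design. An RSV promoter fused to a truncated 5' LTR drives production of the genomic RNA in packaging cells. It is followed by the Ψ packaging signal with a partial gag sequence, the Rev response element for Rev-dependent nuclear export, a cPPT/CTS element, and a ΔU3 3' LTR that disables LTR promoter activity after integration.

Inside this unit, the human U6 RNA polymerase III promoter transcribes the 59 bp insert, which was cloned between AgeI (destroyed) and EcoRI. The annotation software marks it as two very short GFP-derived matches on opposite strands. These are the sense and antisense arms of the hairpin, not a fluorescent protein coding sequence, so the plasmid expresses no GFP. Downstream, a human PGK promoter drives puromycin N-acetyltransferase so that transduced cells can be selected.

The two sequence records, about 7.09 kb each, show the same features in opposite orientations. The record does not state a specific purpose, but such a construct can silence GFP reporters or act as a non-endogenous-target control in knockdown experiments.
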