Features (pLannotate 1.2.2; 27 found; start..end, strand, type, name):
    106..210     +  promoter       AmpR promoter: bla
    211..1071    +  CDS            AmpR: β-lactamase; bla; confers resistance to ampicillin, carbenicillin, and related antibiotics
   1242..1830    +  rep_origin     ori: high-copy-number ColE1/pMB1/pBR322/pUC origin of replication
   2013..2105    +  CDS            lacI (fragment): lac repressor; lacI; The lac repressor binds to the lac operator to inhibit transcription in E. coli. This inhibition can be relieved by adding lactose or isopropyl-β-D-thiogalactopyranoside (IPTG).
   2118..2139    +  protein_bind   CAP binding site: CAP binding activates transcription in the presence of cAMP. E. coli catabolite activator protein
   2154..2184    +  promoter       lac promoter: promoter for the E. coli lac operon
   2192..2208    +  protein_bind   lac operator: The lac repressor binds to the lac operator to inhibit transcription in E. coli. This inhibition can be relieved by adding lactose or isopropyl-β-D-thiogalactopyranoside (IPTG). lac repressor encoded by lacI
   2253..2271    +  promoter       T3 promoter: promoter for bacteriophage T3 RNA polymerase
   2299..2525    +  promoter       RSV promoter: Rous sarcoma virus enhancer/promoter
   2526..2706    +  LTR            5' LTR (truncated): truncated 5' long terminal repeat (LTR) from HIV-1
   2753..2878    +  misc_feature   HIV-1 Ψ: packaging signal of human immunodeficiency virus type 1
   2862..3225    +  CDS            HIV-1 gag (fragment): gag protein from human immunodeficiency virus 1; gag
   3371..3604    +  misc_feature   RRE: The Rev response element (RRE) of HIV-1 allows for Rev-dependent mRNA export from the nucleus to the cytoplasm.
   3981..4081    +  CDS            Rev (fragment): human immunodeficiency virus 1 (HIV-1) Rev protein; rev; enhances nuclear export of unspliced and incompletely spliced viral mRNAs
   4131..4371    +  promoter       U6 promoter: RNA polymerase III promoter for human U6 snRNA
   4386..4407    +  CDS            rsEGFP2 (fragment): reversibly and rapidly switchable enhanced green fluorescent protein (Grotjohann et al., 2012) mammalian codon-optimized
   4413..4436    -  CDS            rsEGFP2 (fragment): reversibly and rapidly switchable enhanced green fluorescent protein (Grotjohann et al., 2012) mammalian codon-optimized
   4483..4600    +  misc_feature   cPPT/CTS: central polypurine tract and central termination sequence of HIV-1
   4649..5159    +  promoter       hPGK promoter: human phosphoglycerate kinase 1 promoter
   5181..5780    +  CDS            PuroR: puromycin N-acetyltransferase; pac from Streptomyces alboniger; confers resistance to puromycin
   5823..5906    +  CDS            nef (fragment): NEF_HV1Z2 - Experimental evidence at protein level: Swiss-Prot protein existence level 1. Extracellular Nef protein targets CD4(+) T-lymphocytes for apoptosis by interacting with CXCR4 surface receptors. From Human immunodeficiency virus type 1 group M subtype D (isolate Z2/CDC-Z34) (HIV-1).
   5908..6141    +  LTR            3' LTR (ΔU3): self-inactivating 3' long terminal repeat (LTR) from HIV-1
   6213..6334    +  polyA_signal   SV40 poly(A) signal: SV40 polyadenylation signal
   6374..6509    +  rep_origin     SV40 ori: SV40 origin of replication
   6530..6548    -  promoter       T7 promoter: promoter for bacteriophage T7 RNA polymerase
   6556..6711    +  CDS            lacZα (fragment): LacZα fragment of β-galactosidase; lacZ fragment
   6716..53      +  rep_origin     f1 ori (across the origin) (sequence partly withheld): f1 bacteriophage origin of replication; arrow indicates direction of (+) strand synthesis
>Addgene plasmid #12273 | pLKO.1 puro GFP siRNA | addgene full sequence | sequence record 106039 | Addgene NGS Result
TTCGGCCTATTGGTTAAAAAATGAGCTGATTTAACAAAAATTTAACGCGAATTTTAACAAAATATTAACG
CTTACAATTTAGGTGGCACTTTTCGGGGAAATGTGCGCGGAACCCCTATTTGTTTATTTTTCTAAATACA
TTCAAATATGTATCCGCTCATGAGACAATAACCCTGATAAATGCTTCAATAATATTGAAAAAGGAAGAGT
ATGAGTATTCAACATTTCCGTGTCGCCCTTATTCCCTTTTTTGCGGCATTTTGCCTTCCTGTTTTTGCTC
ACCCAGAAACGCTGGTGAAAGTAAAAGATGCTGAAGATCAGTTGGGTGCACGAGTGGGTTACATCGAACT
GGATCTCAACAGCGGTAAGATCCTTGAGAGTTTTCGCCCCGAAGAACGTTTTCCAATGATGAGCACTTTT
AAAGTTCTGCTATGTGGCGCGGTATTATCCCGTATTGACGCCGGGCAAGAGCAACTCGGTCGCCGCATAC
ACTATTCTCAGAATGACTTGGTTGAGTACTCACCAGTCACAGAAAAGCATCTTACGGATGGCATGACAGT
AAGAGAATTATGCAGTGCTGCCATAACCATGAGTGATAACACTGCGGCCAACTTACTTCTGACAACGATC
GGAGGACCGAAGGAGCTAACCGCTTTTTTGCACAACATGGGGGATCATGTAACTCGCCTTGATCGTTGGG
AACCGGAGCTGAATGAAGCCATACCAAACGACGAGCGTGACACCACGATGCCTGTAGCAATGGCAACAAC
GTTGCGCAAACTATTAACTGGCGAACTACTTACTCTAGCTTCCCGGCAACAATTAATAGACTGGATGGAG
GCGGATAAAGTTGCAGGACCACTTCTGCGCTCGGCCCTTCCGGCTGGCTGGTTTATTGCTGATAAATCTG
GAGCCGGTGAGCGTGGGTCTCGCGGTATCATTGCAGCACTGGGGCCAGATGGTAAGCCCTCCCGTATCGT
AGTTATCTACACGACGGGGAGTCAGGCAACTATGGATGAACGAAATAGACAGATCGCTGAGATAGGTGCC
TCACTGATTAAGCATTGGTAACTGTCAGACCAAGTTTACTCATATATACTTTAGATTGATTTAAAACTTC
ATTTTTAATTTAAAAGGATCTAGGTGAAGATCCTTTTTGATAATCTCATGACCAAAATCCCTTAACGTGA
GTTTTCGTTCCACTGAGCGTCAGACCCCGTAGAAAAGATCAAAGGATCTTCTTGAGATCCTTTTTTTCTG
CGCGTAATCTGCTGCTTGCAAACAAAAAAACCACCGCTACCAGCGGTGGTTTGTTTGCCGGATCAAGAGC
TACCAACTCTTTTTCCGAAGGTAACTGGCTTCAGCAGAGCGCAGATACCAAATACTGTTCTTCTAGTGTA
GCCGTAGTTAGGCCACCACTTCAAGAACTCTGTAGCACCGCCTACATACCTCGCTCTGCTAATCCTGTTA
CCAGTGGCTGCTGCCAGTGGCGATAAGTCGTGTCTTACCGGGTTGGACTCAAGACGATAGTTACCGGATA
AGGCGCAGCGGTCGGGCTGAACGGGGGGTTCGTGCACACAGCCCAGCTTGGAGCGAACGACCTACACCGA
ACTGAGATACCTACAGCGTGAGCTATGAGAAAGCGCCACGCTTCCCGAAGGGAGAAAGGCGGACAGGTAT
CCGGTAAGCGGCAGGGTCGGAACAGGAGAGCGCACGAGGGAGCTTCCAGGGGGAAACGCCTGGTATCTTT
ATAGTCCTGTCGGGTTTCGCCACCTCTGACTTGAGCGTCGATTTTTGTGATGCTCGTCAGGGGGGCGGAG
CCTATGGAAAAACGCCAGCAACGCGGCCTTTTTACGGTTCCTGGCCTTTTGCTGGCCTTTTGCTCACATG
TTCTTTCCTGCGTTATCCCCTGATTCTGTGGATAACCGTATTACCGCCTTTGAGTGAGCTGATACCGCTC
GCCGCAGCCGAACGACCGAGCGCAGCGAGTCAGTGAGCGAGGAAGCGGAAGAGCGCCCAATACGCAAACC
GCCTCTCCCCGCGCGTTGGCCGATTCATTAATGCAGCTGGCACGACAGGTTTCCCGACTGGAAAGCGGGC
AGTGAGCGCAACGCAATTAATGTGAGTTAGCTCACTCATTAGGCACCCCAGGCTTTACACTTTATGCTTC
CGGCTCGTATGTTGTGTGGAATTGTGAGCGGATAACAATTTCACACAGGAAACAGCTATGACCATGATTA
CGCCAAGCGCGCAATTAACCCTCACTAAAGGGAACAAAAGCTGGAGCTGCAAGCTTAATGTAGTCTTATG
CAATACTCTTGTAGTCTTGCAACATGGTAACGATGAGTTAGCAACATGCCTTACAAGGAGAGAAAAAGCA
CCGTGCATGCCGATTGGTGGAAGTAAGGTGGTACGATCGTGCCTTATTAGGAAGGCAACAGACGGGTCTG
ACATGGATTGGACGAACCACTGAATTGCCGCATTGCAGAGATATTGTATTTAAGTGCCTAGCTCGATACA
TAAACGGGTCTCTCTGGTTAGACCAGATCTGAGCCTGGGAGCTCTCTGGCTAACTAGGGAACCCACTGCT
TAAGCCTCAATAAAGCTTGCCTTGAGTGCTTCAAGTAGTGTGTGCCCGTCTGTTGTGTGACTCTGGTAAC
TAGAGATCCCTCAGACCCTTTTAGTCAGTGTGGAAAATCTCTAGCAGTGGCGCCCGAACAGGGACTTGAA
AGCGAAAGGGAAACCAGAGGAGCTCTCTCGACGCAGGACTCGGCTTGCTGAAGCGCGCACGGCAAGAGGC
GAGGGGCGGCGACTGGTGAGTACGCCAAAAATTTTGACTAGCGGAGGCTAGAAGGAGAGAGATGGGTGCG
AGAGCGTCAGTATTAAGCGGGGGAGAATTAGATCGCGATGGGAAAAAATTCGGTTAAGGCCAGGGGGAAA
GAAAAAATATAAATTAAAACATATAGTATGGGCAAGCAGGGAGCTAGAACGATTCGCAGTTAATCCTGGC
CTGTTAGAAACATCAGAAGGCTGTAGACAAATACTGGGACAGCTACAACCATCCCTTCAGACAGGATCAG
AAGAACTTAGATCATTATATAATACAGTAGCAACCCTCTATTGTGTGCATCAAAGGATAGAGATAAAAGA
CACCAAGGAAGCTTTAGACAAGATAGAGGAAGAGCAAAACAAAAGTAAGACCACCGCACAGCAAGCGGCC
GCTGATCTTCAGACCTGGAGGAGGAGATATGAGGGACAATTGGAGAAGTGAATTATATAAATATAAAGTA
GTAAAAATTGAACCATTAGGAGTAGCACCCACCAAGGCAAAGAGAAGAGTGGTGCAGAGAGAAAAAAGAG
CAGTGGGAATAGGAGCTTTGTTCCTTGGGTTCTTGGGAGCAGCAGGAAGCACTATGGGCGCAGCGTCAAT
GACGCTGACGGTACAGGCCAGACAATTATTGTCTGGTATAGTGCAGCAGCAGAACAATTTGCTGAGGGCT
ATTGAGGCGCAACAGCATCTGTTGCAACTCACAGTCTGGGGCATCAAGCAGCTCCAGGCAAGAATCCTGG
CTGTGGAAAGATACCTAAAGGATCAACAGCTCCTGGGGATTTGGGGTTGCTCTGGAAAACTCATTTGCAC
CACTGCTGTGCCTTGGAATGCTAGTTGGAGTAATAAATCTCTGGAACAGATTTGGAATCACACGACCTGG
ATGGAGTGGGACAGAGAAATTAACAATTACACAAGCTTAATACACTCCTTAATTGAAGAATCGCAAAACC
AGCAAGAAAAGAATGAACAAGAATTATTGGAATTAGATAAATGGGCAAGTTTGTGGAATTGGTTTAACAT
AACAAATTGGCTGTGGTATATAAAATTATTCATAATGATAGTAGGAGGCTTGGTAGGTTTAAGAATAGTT
TTTGCTGTACTTTCTATAGTGAATAGAGTTAGGCAGGGATATTCACCATTATCGTTTCAGACCCACCTCC
CAACCCCGAGGGGACCCGACAGGCCCGAAGGAATAGAAGAAGAAGGTGGAGAGAGAGACAGAGACAGATC
CATTCGATTAGTGAACGGATCTCGACGGTATCGATCACGAGACTAGCCTCGAGCGGCCGCCCCCTTCACC
GAGGGCCTATTTCCCATGATTCCTTCATATTTGCATATACGATACAAGGCTGTTAGAGAGATAATTGGAA
TTAATTTGACTGTAAACACAAAGATATTAGTACAAAATACGTGACGTAGAAAGTAATAATTTCTTGGGTA
GTTTGCAGTTTTAAAATTATGTTTTAAAATGGACTATCATATGCTTACCGTAACTTGAAAGTATTTCGAT
TTCTTGGCTTTATATATCTTGTGGAAAGGACGAAACACCGGGCCCGCAAGCTGACCCTGAAGTTCATTCA
AGAGATGAACTTCAGGGTCAGCTTGCTTTTTGAATTCTCGACCTCGAGACAAATGGCAGTATTCATCCAC
AATTTTAAAAGAAAAGGGGGGATTGGGGGGTACAGTGCAGGGGAAAGAATAGTAGACATAATAGCAACAG
ACATACAAACTAAAGAATTACAAAAACAAATTACAAAAATTCAAAATTTTCGGGTTTATTACAGGGACAG
CAGAGATCCACTTTGGCCGCGGCTCGAGGGGGTTGGGGTTGCGCCTTTTCCAAGGCAGCCCTGGGTTTGC
GCAGGGACGCGGCTGCTCTGGGCGTGGTTCCGGGAAACGCAGCGGCGCCGACCCTGGGTCTCGCACATTC
TTCACGTCCGTTCGCAGCGTCACCCGGATCTTCGCCGCTACCCTTGTGGGCCCCCCGGCGACGCTTCCTG
CTCCGCCCCTAAGTCGGGAAGGTTCCTTGCGGTTCGCGGCGTGCCGGACGTGACAAACGGAAGCCGCACG
TCTCACTAGTACCCTCGCAGACGGACAGCGCCAGGGAGCAATGGCAGCGCGCCGACCGCGATGGGCTGTG
GCCAATAGCGGCTGCTCAGCAGGGCGCGCCGAGAGCAGCGGCCGGGAAGGGGCGGTGCGGGAGGCGGGGT
GTGGGGCGGTAGTGTGGGCCCTGTTCCTGCCCGCGCGGTGTTCCGCATTCTGCAAGCCTCCGGAGCGCAC
GTCGGCAGTCGGCTCCCTCGTTGACCGAATCACCGACCTCTCTCCCCAGGGGGATCCACCGGAGCTTACC
ATGACCGAGTACAAGCCCACGGTGCGCCTCGCCACCCGCGACGACGTCCCCAGGGCCGTACGCACCCTCG
CCGCCGCGTTCGCCGACTACCCCGCCACGCGCCACACCGTCGATCCGGACCGCCACATCGAGCGGGTCAC
CGAGCTGCAAGAACTCTTCCTCACGCGCGTCGGGCTCGACATCGGCAAGGTGTGGGTCGCGGACGACGGC
GCCGCGGTGGCGGTCTGGACCACGCCGGAGAGCGTCGAAGCGGGGGCGGTGTTCGCCGAGATCGGCCCGC
GCATGGCCGAGTTGAGCGGTTCCCGGCTGGCCGCGCAGCAACAGATGGAAGGCCTCCTGGCGCCGCACCG
GCCCAAGGAGCCCGCGTGGTTCCTGGCCACCGTCGGCGTCTCGCCCGACCACCAGGGCAAGGGTCTGGGC
AGCGCCGTCGTGCTCCCCGGAGTGGAGGCGGCCGAGCGCGCCGGGGTGCCCGCCTTCCTGGAGACCTCCG
CGCCCCGCAACCTCCCCTTCTACGAGCGGCTCGGCTTCACCGTCACCGCCGACGTCGAGGTGCCCGAAGG
ACCGCGCACCTGGTGCATGACCCGCAAGCCCGGTGCCTGACGCCCGCCCCACGACCCGCAGCGCCCGACC
GAAAGGAGCGCACGACCCCATGCATCGGTACCTTTAAGACCAATGACTTACAAGGCAGCTGTAGATCTTA
GCCACTTTTTAAAAGAAAAGGGGGGACTGGAAGGGCTAATTCACTCCCAACGAAGACAAGATCTGCTTTT
TGCTTGTACTGGGTCTCTCTGGTTAGACCAGATCTGAGCCTGGGAGCTCTCTGGCTAACTAGGGAACCCA
CTGCTTAAGCCTCAATAAAGCTTGCCTTGAGTGCTTCAAGTAGTGTGTGCCCGTCTGTTGTGTGACTCTG
GTAACTAGAGATCCCTCAGACCCTTTTAGTCAGTGTGGAAAATCTCTAGCAGTAGTAGTTCATGTCATCT
TATTATTCAGTATTTATAACTTGCAAAGAAATGAATATCAGAGAGTGAGAGGAACTTGTTTATTGCAGCT
TATAATGGTTACAAATAAAGCAATAGCATCACAAATTTCACAAATAAAGCATTTTTTTCACTGCATTCTA
GTTGTGGTTTGTCCAAACTCATCAATGTATCTTATCATGTCTGGCTCTAGCTATCCCGCCCCTAACTCCG
CCCATCCCGCCCCTAACTCCGCCCAGTTCCGCCCATTCTCCGCCCCATGGCTGACTAATTTTTTTTATTT
ATGCAGAGGCCGAGGCCGCCTCGGCCTCTGAGCTATTCCAGAAGTAGTGAGGAGGCTTTTTTGGAGGCCT
AGGGACGTACCCAATTCGCCCTATAGTGAGTCGTATTACGCGCGCTCACTGGCCGTCGTTTTACAACGTC
GTGACTGGGAAAACCCTGGCGTTACCCAACTTAATCGCCTTGCAGCACATCCCCCTTTCGCCAGCTGGCG
TAATAGCGAAGAGGCCCGCACCGATCGCCCTTCCCAACAGTTGCGCAGCCTGAATGGCGAATGGG
[124 nt withheld, positions 6716-6839]
C
[91 nt withheld, positions 6841-6931]
A
[49 nt withheld, positions 6933-6981]
CCTTTGACGTTGGAGTCCACGTTCTTT
[37 nt withheld, positions 7009-7045]
ACCCTATCTCGGTCTATTCTTTTGATTTATAAGGGATTTTGCCGAT
