Features (pLannotate 1.2.2; 27 found; start..end, strand, type, name):
    648..752     -  promoter       AmpR promoter: bla
    805..1233    -  rep_origin     f1 ori (sequence partly withheld): f1 bacteriophage origin of replication; arrow indicates direction of (+) strand synthesis
   1238..1393    -  CDS            lacZα (fragment): LacZα fragment of β-galactosidase; lacZ fragment
   1401..1419    +  promoter       T7 promoter: promoter for bacteriophage T7 RNA polymerase
   1440..1575    -  rep_origin     SV40 ori: SV40 origin of replication
   1615..1736    -  polyA_signal   SV40 poly(A) signal: SV40 polyadenylation signal
   1808..2041    -  LTR            3' LTR (ΔU3): self-inactivating 3' long terminal repeat (LTR) from HIV-1
   2043..2126    -  CDS            nef (fragment): NEF_HV1Z2 - Experimental evidence at protein level: Swiss-Prot protein existence level 1. Extracellular Nef protein targets CD4(+) T-lymphocytes for apoptosis by interacting with CXCR4 surface receptors. From Human immunodeficiency virus type 1 group M subtype D (isolate Z2/CDC-Z34) (HIV-1).
   2169..2768    -  CDS            PuroR: puromycin N-acetyltransferase; pac from Streptomyces alboniger; confers resistance to puromycin
   2790..3300    -  promoter       hPGK promoter: human phosphoglycerate kinase 1 promoter
   3349..3466    -  misc_feature   cPPT/CTS: central polypurine tract and central termination sequence of HIV-1
   3513..3536    +  CDS            rsEGFP2 (fragment): reversibly and rapidly switchable enhanced green fluorescent protein (Grotjohann et al., 2012) mammalian codon-optimized
   3542..3563    -  CDS            rsEGFP2 (fragment): reversibly and rapidly switchable enhanced green fluorescent protein (Grotjohann et al., 2012) mammalian codon-optimized
   3578..3818    -  promoter       U6 promoter: RNA polymerase III promoter for human U6 snRNA
   3868..3968    -  CDS            Rev (fragment): human immunodeficiency virus 1 (HIV-1) Rev protein; rev; enhances nuclear export of unspliced and incompletely spliced viral mRNAs
   4345..4578    -  misc_feature   RRE: The Rev response element (RRE) of HIV-1 allows for Rev-dependent mRNA export from the nucleus to the cytoplasm.
   4724..5087    -  CDS            HIV-1 gag (fragment): gag protein from human immunodeficiency virus 1; gag
   5071..5196    -  misc_feature   HIV-1 Ψ: packaging signal of human immunodeficiency virus type 1
   5243..5423    -  LTR            5' LTR (truncated): truncated 5' long terminal repeat (LTR) from HIV-1
   5424..5650    -  promoter       RSV promoter: Rous sarcoma virus enhancer/promoter
   5678..5696    -  promoter       T3 promoter: promoter for bacteriophage T3 RNA polymerase
   5741..5757    -  protein_bind   lac operator: The lac repressor binds to the lac operator to inhibit transcription in E. coli. This inhibition can be relieved by adding lactose or isopropyl-β-D-thiogalactopyranoside (IPTG). lac repressor encoded by lacI
   5765..5795    -  promoter       lac promoter: promoter for the E. coli lac operon
   5810..5831    -  protein_bind   CAP binding site: CAP binding activates transcription in the presence of cAMP. E. coli catabolite activator protein
   5844..5936    -  CDS            lacI (fragment): lac repressor; lacI; The lac repressor binds to the lac operator to inhibit transcription in E. coli. This inhibition can be relieved by adding lactose or isopropyl-β-D-thiogalactopyranoside (IPTG).
   6119..6707    -  rep_origin     ori: high-copy-number ColE1/pMB1/pBR322/pUC origin of replication
   6878..647     -  CDS            AmpR (fragment) (across the origin): β-lactamase; bla; confers resistance to ampicillin, carbenicillin, and related antibiotics
>Addgene plasmid #12273 | pLKO.1 puro GFP siRNA Sequencing Result | analyzer sequence | sequence record 44322
CCTGCAACTTTATCCGCCTCCATCCAGTCTATTAATTGTTGCCGGGAAGCTAGAGTAAGTAGTTCGCCAG
TTAATAGTTTGCGCAACGTTGTTGCCATTGCTACAGGCATCGTGGTGTCACGCTCGTCGTTTGGTATGGC
TTCATTCAGCTCCGGTTCCCAACGATCAAGGCGAGTTACATGATCCCCCATGTTGTGCAAAAAAGCGGTT
AGCTCCTTCGGTCCTCCGATCGTTGTCAGAAGTAAGTTGGCCGCAGTGTTATCACTCATGGTTATGGCAG
CACTGCATAATTCTCTTACTGTCATGCCATCCGTAAGATGCTTTTCTGTGACTGGTGAGTACTCAACCAA
GTCATTCTGAGAATAGTGTATGCGGCGACCGAGTTGCTCTTGCCCGGCGTCAATACGGGATAATACCGCG
CCACATAGCAGAACTTTAAAAGTGCTCATCATTGGAAAACGTTCTTCGGGGCGAAAACTCTCAAGGATCT
TACCGCTGTTGAGATCCAGTTCGATGTAACCCACTCGTGCACCCAACTGATCTTCAGCATCTTTTACTTT
CACCAGCGTTTCTGGGTGAGCAAAAACAGGAAGGCAAAATGCCGCAAAAAAGGGAATAAGGGCGACACGG
AAATGTTGAATACTCATACTCTTCCTTTTTCAATATTATTGAAGCATTTATCAGGGTTATTGTCTCATGA
GCGGATACATATTTGAATGTATTTAGAAAAATAAACAAATAGGGGTTCCGCGCACATTTCCCCGAAAAGT
GCCACCTAAATTGTAAGCGTTAATATTTTGTTAAAATTCGCGTTAAATTTTTGTTAAATCAGCTCATTTT
TTAACCAATAGGCCGAAATCGGCAAAATCCCTTATAAATCAAAAGAATAGACCGAGATAGGGT
[37 nt withheld, positions 904-940]
AAAGAACGTGGACTCCAACGTCAAAGG
[49 nt withheld, positions 968-1016]
T
[91 nt withheld, positions 1018-1108]
G
[124 nt withheld, positions 1110-1233]
CCCATTCGCCATTCAGGCTGCGCAACTGTTGGGAAGGGCGATCGGTGCGGGCCTCTTCGCTATTACGCCA
GCTGGCGAAAGGGGGATGTGCTGCAAGGCGATTAAGTTGGGTAACGCCAGGGTTTTCCCAGTCACGACGT
TGTAAAACGACGGCCAGTGAGCGCGCGTAATACGACTCACTATAGGGCGAATTGGGTACGTCCCTAGGCC
TCCAAAAAAGCCTCCTCACTACTTCTGGAATAGCTCAGAGGCCGAGGCGGCCTCGGCCTCTGCATAAATA
AAAAAAATTAGTCAGCCATGGGGCGGAGAATGGGCGGAACTGGGCGGAGTTAGGGGCGGGATGGGCGGAG
TTAGGGGCGGGATAGCTAGAGCCAGACATGATAAGATACATTGATGAGTTTGGACAAACCACAACTAGAA
TGCAGTGAAAAAAATGCTTTATTTGTGAAATTTGTGATGCTATTGCTTTATTTGTAACCATTATAAGCTG
CAATAAACAAGTTCCTCTCACTCTCTGATATTCATTTCTTTGCAAGTTATAAATACTGAATAATAAGATG
ACATGAACTACTACTGCTAGAGATTTTCCACACTGACTAAAAGGGTCTGAGGGATCTCTAGTTACCAGAG
TCACACAACAGACGGGCACACACTACTTGAAGCACTCAAGGCAAGCTTTATTGAGGCTTAAGCAGTGGGT
TCCCTAGTTAGCCAGAGAGCTCCCAGGCTCAGATCTGGTCTAACCAGAGAGACCCAGTACAAGCAAAAAG
CAGATCTTGTCTTCGTTGGGAGTGAATTAGCCCTTCCAGTCCCCCCTTTTCTTTTAAAAAGTGGCTAAGA
TCTACAGCTGCCTTGTAAGTCATTGGTCTTAAAGGTACCGATGCATGGGGTCGTGCGCTCCTTTCGGTCG
GGCGCTGCGGGTCGTGGGGCGGGCGTCAGGCACCGGGCTTGCGGGTCATGCACCAGGTGCGCGGTCCTTC
GGGCACCTCGACGTCGGCGGTGACGGTGAAGCCGAGCCGCTCGTAGAAGGGGAGGTTGCGGGGCGCGGAG
GTCTCCAGGAAGGCGGGCACCCCGGCGCGCTCGGCCGCCTCCACTCCGGGGAGCACGACGGCGCTGCCCA
GACCCTTGCCCTGGTGGTCGGGCGAGACGCCGACGGTGGCCAGGAACCACGCGGGCTCCTTGGGCCGGTG
CGGCGCCAGGAGGCCTTCCATCTGTTGCTGCGCGGCCAGCCGGGAACCGCTCAACTCGGCCATGCGCGGG
CCGATCTCGGCGAACACCGCCCCCGCTTCGACGCTCTCCGGCGTGGTCCAGACCGCCACCGCGGCGCCGT
CGTCCGCGACCCACACCTTGCCGATGTCGAGCCCGACGCGCGTGAGGAAGAGTTCTTGCAGCTCGGTGAC
CCGCTCGATGTGGCGGTCCGGATCGACGGTGTGGCGCGTGGCGGGGTAGTCGGCGAACGCGGCGGCGAGG
GTGCGTACGGCCCTGGGGACGTCGTCGCGGGTGGCGAGGCGCACCGTGGGCTTGTACTCGGTCATGGTAA
GCTCCGGTGGATCCCCCTGGGGAGAGAGGTCGGTGATTCGGTCAACGAGGGAGCCGACTGCCGACGTGCG
CTCCGGAGGCTTGCAGAATGCGGAACACCGCGCGGGCAGGAACAGGGCCCACACTACCGCCCCACACCCC
GCCTCCCGCACCGCCCCTTCCCGGCCGCTGCTCTCGGCGCGCCCTGCTGAGCAGCCGCTATTGGCCACAG
CCCATCGCGGTCGGCGCGCTGCCATTGCTCCCTGGCGCTGTCCGTCTGCGAGGGTACTAGTGAGACGTGC
GGCTTCCGTTTGTCACGTCCGGCACGCCGCGAACCGCAAGGAACCTTCCCGACTTAGGGGCGGAGCAGGA
AGCGTCGCCGGGGGGCCCACAAGGGTAGCGGCGAAGATCCGGGTGACGCTGCGAACGGACGTGAAGAATG
TGCGAGACCCAGGGTCGGCGCCGCTGCGTTTCCCGGAACCACGCCCAGAGCAGCCGCGTCCCTGCGCAAA
CCCAGGGCTGCCTTGGAAAAGGCGCAACCCCAACCCCCTCGAGCCGCGGCCAAAGTGGATCTCTGCTGTC
CCTGTAATAAACCCGAAAATTTTGAATTTTTGTAATTTGTTTTTGTAATTCTTTAGTTTGTATGTCTGTT
GCTATTATGTCTACTATTCTTTCCCCTGCACTGTACCCCCCAATCCCCCCTTTTCTTTTAAAATTGTGGA
TGAATACTGCCATTTGTCTCGAGGTCGAGAATTCAAAAAGCAAGCTGACCCTGAAGTTCATCTCTTGAAT
GAACTTCAGGGTCAGCTTGCGGGCCCGGTGTTTCGTCCTTTCCACAAGATATATAAAGCCAAGAAATCGA
AATACTTTCAAGTTACGGTAAGCATATGATAGTCCATTTTAAAACATAATTTTAAAACTGCAAACTACCC
AAGAAATTATTACTTTCTACGTCACGTATTTTGTACTAATATCTTTGTGTTTACAGTCAAATTAATTCCA
ATTATCTCTCTAACAGCCTTGTATCGTATATGCAAATATGAAGGAATCATGGGAAATAGGCCCTCGGTGA
AGGGGGCGGCCGCTCGAGGCTAGTCTCGTGATCGATACCGTCGAGATCCGTTCACTAATCGAATGGATCT
GTCTCTGTCTCTCTCTCCACCTTCTTCTTCTATTCCTTCGGGCCTGTCGGGTCCCCTCGGGGTTGGGAGG
TGGGTCTGAAACGATAATGGTGAATATCCCTGCCTAACTCTATTCACTATAGAAAGTACAGCAAAAACTA
TTCTTAAACCTACCAAGCCTCCTACTATCATTATGAATAATTTTATATACCACAGCCAATTTGTTATGTT
AAACCAATTCCACAAACTTGCCCATTTATCTAATTCCAATAATTCTTGTTCATTCTTTTCTTGCTGGTTT
TGCGATTCTTCAATTAAGGAGTGTATTAAGCTTGTGTAATTGTTAATTTCTCTGTCCCACTCCATCCAGG
TCGTGTGATTCCAAATCTGTTCCAGAGATTTATTACTCCAACTAGCATTCCAAGGCACAGCAGTGGTGCA
AATGAGTTTTCCAGAGCAACCCCAAATCCCCAGGAGCTGTTGATCCTTTAGGTATCTTTCCACAGCCAGG
ATTCTTGCCTGGAGCTGCTTGATGCCCCAGACTGTGAGTTGCAACAGATGCTGTTGCGCCTCAATAGCCC
TCAGCAAATTGTTCTGCTGCTGCACTATACCAGACAATAATTGTCTGGCCTGTACCGTCAGCGTCATTGA
CGCTGCGCCCATAGTGCTTCCTGCTGCTCCCAAGAACCCAAGGAACAAAGCTCCTATTCCCACTGCTCTT
TTTTCTCTCTGCACCACTCTTCTCTTTGCCTTGGTGGGTGCTACTCCTAATGGTTCAATTTTTACTACTT
TATATTTATATAATTCACTTCTCCAATTGTCCCTCATATCTCCTCCTCCAGGTCTGAAGATCAGCGGCCG
CTTGCTGTGCGGTGGTCTTACTTTTGTTTTGCTCTTCCTCTATCTTGTCTAAAGCTTCCTTGGTGTCTTT
TATCTCTATCCTTTGATGCACACAATAGAGGGTTGCTACTGTATTATATAATGATCTAAGTTCTTCTGAT
CCTGTCTGAAGGGATGGTTGTAGCTGTCCCAGTATTTGTCTACAGCCTTCTGATGTTTCTAACAGGCCAG
GATTAACTGCGAATCGTTCTAGCTCCCTGCTTGCCCATACTATATGTTTTAATTTATATTTTTTCTTTCC
CCCTGGCCTTAACCGAATTTTTTCCCATCGCGATCTAATTCTCCCCCGCTTAATACTGACGCTCTCGCAC
CCATCTCTCTCCTTCTAGCCTCCGCTAGTCAAAATTTTTGGCGTACTCACCAGTCGCCGCCCCTCGCCTC
TTGCCGTGCGCGCTTCAGCAAGCCGAGTCCTGCGTCGAGAGAGCTCCTCTGGTTTCCCTTTCGCTTTCAA
GTCCCTGTTCGGGCGCCACTGCTAGAGATTTTCCACACTGACTAAAAGGGTCTGAGGGATCTCTAGTTAC
CAGAGTCACACAACAGACGGGCACACACTACTTGAAGCACTCAAGGCAAGCTTTATTGAGGCTTAAGCAG
TGGGTTCCCTAGTTAGCCAGAGAGCTCCCAGGCTCAGATCTGGTCTAACCAGAGAGACCCGTTTATGTAT
CGAGCTAGGCACTTAAATACAATATCTCTGCAATGCGGCAATTCAGTGGTTCGTCCAATCCATGTCAGAC
CCGTCTGTTGCCTTCCTAATAAGGCACGATCGTACCACCTTACTTCCACCAATCGGCATGCACGGTGCTT
TTTCTCTCCTTGTAAGGCATGTTGCTAACTCATCGTTACCATGTTGCAAGACTACAAGAGTATTGCATAA
GACTACATTAAGCTTGCAGCTCCAGCTTTTGTTCCCTTTAGTGAGGGTTAATTGCGCGCTTGGCGTAATC
ATGGTCATAGCTGTTTCCTGTGTGAAATTGTTATCCGCTCACAATTCCACACAACATACGAGCCGGAAGC
ATAAAGTGTAAAGCCTGGGGTGCCTAATGAGTGAGCTAACTCACATTAATTGCGTTGCGCTCACTGCCCG
CTTTCCAGTCGGGAAACCTGTCGTGCCAGCTGCATTAATGAATCGGCCAACGCGCGGGGAGAGGCGGTTT
GCGTATTGGGCGCTCTTCCGCTTCCTCGCTCACTGACTCGCTGCGCTCGGTCGTTCGGCTGCGGCGAGCG
GTATCAGCTCACTCAAAGGCGGTAATACGGTTATCCACAGAATCAGGGGATAACGCAGGAAAGAACATGT
GAGCAAAAGGCCAGCAAAAGGCCAGGAACCGTAAAAAGGCCGCGTTGCTGGCGTTTTTCCATAGGCTCCG
CCCCCCTGACGAGCATCACAAAAATCGACGCTCAAGTCAGAGGTGGCGAAACCCGACAGGACTATAAAGA
TACCAGGCGTTTCCCCCTGGAAGCTCCCTCGTGCGCTCTCCTGTTCCGACCCTGCCGCTTACCGGATACC
TGTCCGCCTTTCTCCCTTCGGGAAGCGTGGCGCTTTCTCATAGCTCACGCTGTAGGTATCTCAGTTCGGT
GTAGGTCGTTCGCTCCAAGCTGGGCTGTGTGCACGAACCCCCCGTTCAGCCCGACCGCTGCGCCTTATCC
GGTAACTATCGTCTTGAGTCCAACCCGGTAAGACACGACTTATCGCCACTGGCAGCAGCCACTGGTAACA
GGATTAGCAGAGCGAGGTATGTAGGCGGTGCTACAGAGTTCTTGAAGTGGTGGCCTAACTACGGCTACAC
TAGAAGAACAGTATTTGGTATCTGCGCTCTGCTGAAGCCAGTTACCTTCGGAAAAAGAGTTGGTAGCTCT
TGATCCGGCAAACAAACCACCGCTGGTAGCGGTGGTTTTTTTGTTTGCAAGCAGCAGATTACGCGCAGAA
AAAAAGGATCTCAAGAAGATCCTTTGATCTTTTCTACGGGGTCTGACGCTCAGTGGAACGAAAACTCACG
TTAAGGGATTTTGGTCATGAGATTATCAAAAAGGATCTTCACCTAGATCCTTTTAAATTAAAAATGAAGT
TTTAAATCAATCTAAAGTATATATGAGTAAACTTGGTCTGACAGTTACCAATGCTTAATCAGTGAGGCAC
CTATCTCAGCGATCTGTCTATTTCGTTCATCCATAGTTGCCTGACTCCCCGTCGTGTAGATAACTACGAT
ACGGGAGGGCTTACCATCTGGCCCCAGTGCTGCAATGATACCGCGAGACCCACGCTCACCGGCTCCAGAT
TTATCAGCAATAAACCAGCCAGCCGGAAGGGCCGAGCGCAGAAGTGGTC
