>Addgene plasmid #12273 | pLKO.1 puro GFP siRNA | addgene partial sequence | sequence record 62454 | LKO1_5 5'-GACTATCATATGCTTACCGT-3'
TTCGATTTCTTGGCTTTATATATCTTGTGGAAAGGACGAAACACCGGGCCCGCAAGCTGACCCTGAAGTT
CATTCAAGAGATGAACTTCAGGGTCAGCTTGCTTTTTGAATTCTCGACCTCGAGACAAATGGCAGTATTC
ATCCACAATTTTAAAAGAAAAGGGGGGATTGGGGGGTACAGTGCAGGGGAAAGAATAGTAGACATAATAG
CAACAGACATACAAACTAAAGAATTACAAAAACAAATTACAAAAATTCAAAATTTTCGGGTTTATTACAG
GGACAGCAGAGATCCACTTTGGCCGCGGCTCGAGGGGGTTGGGGTTGCGCCTTTTCCAAGGCAGCCCTGG
GTTTGCGCAGGGACGCGGCTGCTCTGGGCGTGGTTCCGGGAAACGCAGCGGCGCCGACCCTGGGTCTCGC
ACATTCTTCACGTCCGTTCGCAGCGTCACCCGGATCTTCGCCGCTACCCTTGTGGGCCCCCCGGCGACGC
TTCCTGCTCCGCCCCTAAGTCGGGAAGGTTCCTTGCGGTTCGCGGCGTGCCGGACGTGACAAACGGAAGC
CGCACGTCTCACTAGTACCCTCGCAGACGGACAGCGCCAGGGAGCAATGGCAGCGCGCCGACCGCGATGG
GCTGTGGCCAATAGCGGCTGCTCAGCAGGGCGCGCCGAGAGCAGCGGCCGGGAAGGGGCGGTGCGGGAGG
CGGGGTGTGGGGCGGTAGTGTGGGCCCTGTTCCTGCCCGCGCGGTGTTCCGCATTCTGCAAGCCTCCGGA
GCGCACGTCGGCAGTCGGCTCCCTCGTTGACCGAATCACCGACCTCTCTCC
