>Addgene plasmid #12273 | pLKO.1 puro GFP siRNA Sequencing Result | analyzer sequence | sequence record 18770
TTGGCTTTTATATCTTGGTGGAAAGGACGAAACACCGGGCCCGCAAGCTGACCCTGAAGTTCATTCAAGA
GATGAACTTCAGGGTCAGCTTGCTTTTTGAATTCTCGACCTCGAGACAAATGGCAGTATTCATCCACAAT
TTTAAAAGAAAAGGGGGGATTGGGGGGTACAGTGCANGGGAAAGAATAGTAGACATAATAGCAACAGACA
TACAAACTAAAGAATTACAAAAACAAATTACAAAAATTCAAAATTTTCGGGTTTATTACAGGGACAGCAG
AGATCCACTTTGGCCGCGGCTCGAGGGGGTTGGGGTTGCGCCTTTTCCAAGGCAGCCCTGGGTTTGCGCA
GGGACGCGGCTGCTCTGGGCGTGGTTCCGGGAAACGCAGCGGCGCCGACCCTGGGTCTCGCACATTCTTC
ACGTCCGTTCGCAGCGTCACCCGGATCTTCGCCGCTACCCTTGTGGGCCCCCCGGCGACGCTTCCTGCTC
CGCCCCTAACTCGGGAANGTTCCTTGCGGTTCGCGGCGTGCCGGACGTGACAAACGGAAGCCGCACGTCT
CACTA
